>Addgene plasmid #158627 | pet11a-ABLE | addgene full sequence | sequence record 312933 | Addgene NGS Result
TAATACGACTCACTATAGGGGAATTGTGAGCGGATAACAATTCCCCTCTAGAAATAATTTTGTTTAACTT
TAAGAAGGAGATATACATATGCACCACCACCACCACCACGAAAACCTGTACTTCCAGAGCGTGAAGAGCG
AGTATGCGGAAGCTGCGGCGGTTGGTCAAGAAGCGGTGGCGGTTTTCAACACCATGAAGGCGGCGTTTCA
GAACGGCGATAAAGAGGCGGTTGCGCAATACCTGGCGCGTCTGGCGAGCCTGTATACCCGTCACGAGGAA
CTGCTGAACCGTATCCTGGAAAAGGCGCGTCGTGAGGGTAACAAAGAAGCGGTGACCCTGATGAACGAGT
TCACCGCGACCTTTCAGACCGGCAAGAGCATTTTCAACGCGATGGTTGCGGCGTTTAAAAACGGCGACGA
TGACAGCTTTGAGAGCTACCTGCAGGCGCTGGAAAAGGTGACCGCGAAAGGCGAGACCCTGGCGGACCAA
ATCGCGAAAGCGCTGTAAGGATCCGGCTGCTAACAAAGCCCGAAAGGAAGCTGAGTTGGCTGCTGCCACC
GCTGAGCAATAACTAGCATAACCCCTTGGGGCCTCTAAACGGGTCTTGAGGGGTTTTTTGCTGAAAGGAG
GAACTATATCCGGATATCCCGCAAGAGGCCCGGCAGTACCGGCATAACCAAGCCTATGCCTACAGCATCC
AGGGTGACGGTGCCGAGGATGACGATGAGCGCATTGTTAGATTTCATACACGGTGCCTGACTGCGTTAGC
AATTTAACTGTGATAAACTACCGCATTAAAGCTTATCGATGATAAGCTGTCAAACATGAGAATTCTTGAA
GACGAAAGGGCCTCGTGATACGCCTATTTTTATAGGTTAATGTCATGATAATAATGGTTTCTTAGACGTC
AGGTGGCACTTTTCGGGGAAATGTGCGCGGAACCCCTATTTGTTTATTTTTCTAAATACATTCAAATATG
TATCCGCTCATGAGACAATAACCCTGATAAATGCTTCAATAATATTGAAAAAGGAAGAGTATGAGTATTC
AACATTTCCGTGTCGCCCTTATTCCCTTTTTTGCGGCATTTTGCCTTCCTGTTTTTGCTCACCCAGAAAC
GCTGGTGAAAGTAAAAGATGCTGAAGATCAGTTGGGTGCACGAGTGGGTTACATCGAACTGGATCTCAAC
AGCGGTAAGATCCTTGAGAGTTTTCGCCCCGAAGAACGTTTTCCAATGATGAGCACTTTTAAAGTTCTGC
TATGTGGCGCGGTATTATCCCGTGTTGACGCCGGGCAAGAGCAACTCGGTCGCCGCATACACTATTCTCA
GAATGACTTGGTTGAGTACTCACCAGTCACAGAAAAGCATCTTACGGATGGCATGACAGTAAGAGAATTA
TGCAGTGCTGCCATAACCATGAGTGATAACACTGCGGCCAACTTACTTCTGACAACGATCGGAGGACCGA
AGGAGCTAACCGCTTTTTTGCACAACATGGGGGATCATGTAACTCGCCTTGATCGTTGGGAACCGGAGCT
GAATGAAGCCATACCAAACGACGAGCGTGACACCACGATGCCTGCAGCAATGGCAACAACGTTGCGCAAA
CTATTAACTGGCGAACTACTTACTCTAGCTTCCCGGCAACAATTAATAGACTGGATGGAGGCGGATAAAG
TTGCAGGACCACTTCTGCGCTCGGCCCTTCCGGCTGGCTGGTTTATTGCTGATAAATCTGGAGCCGGTGA
GCGTGGGTCTCGCGGTATCATTGCAGCACTGGGGCCAGATGGTAAGCCCTCCCGTATCGTAGTTATCTAC
ACGACGGGGAGTCAGGCAACTATGGATGAACGAAATAGACAGATCGCTGAGATAGGTGCCTCACTGATTA
AGCATTGGTAACTGTCAGACCAAGTTTACTCATATATACTTTAGATTGATTTAAAACTTCATTTTTAATT
TAAAAGGATCTAGGTGAAGATCCTTTTTGATAATCTCATGACCAAAATCCCTTAACGTGAGTTTTCGTTC
CACTGAGCGTCAGACCCCGTAGAAAAGATCAAAGGATCTTCTTGAGATCCTTTTTTTCTGCGCGTAATCT
GCTGCTTGCAAACAAAAAAACCACCGCTACCAGCGGTGGTTTGTTTGCCGGATCAAGAGCTACCAACTCT
TTTTCCGAAGGTAACTGGCTTCAGCAGAGCGCAGATACCAAATACTGTCCTTCTAGTGTAGCCGTAGTTA
GGCCACCACTTCAAGAACTCTGTAGCACCGCCTACATACCTCGCTCTGCTAATCCTGTTACCAGTGGCTG
CTGCCAGTGGCGATAAGTCGTGTCTTACCGGGTTGGACTCAAGACGATAGTTACCGGATAAGGCGCAGCG
GTCGGGCTGAACGGGGGGTTCGTGCACACAGCCCAGCTTGGAGCGAACGACCTACACCGAACTGAGATAC
CTACAGCGTGAGCTATGAGAAAGCGCCACGCTTCCCGAAGGGAGAAAGGCGGACAGGTATCCGGTAAGCG
GCAGGGTCGGAACAGGAGAGCGCACGAGGGAGCTTCCAGGGGGAAACGCCTGGTATCTTTATAGTCCTGT
CGGGTTTCGCCACCTCTGACTTGAGCGTCGATTTTTGTGATGCTCGTCAGGGGGGCGGAGCCTATGGAAA
AACGCCAGCAACGCGGCCTTTTTACGGTTCCTGGCCTTTTGCTGGCCTTTTGCTCACATGTTCTTTCCTG
CGTTATCCCCTGATTCTGTGGATAACCGTATTACCGCCTTTGAGTGAGCTGATACCGCTCGCCGCAGCCG
AACGACCGAGCGCAGCGAGTCAGTGAGCGAGGAAGCGGAAGAGCGCCTGATGCGGTATTTTCTCCTTACG
CATCTGTGCGGTATTTCACACCGCAATGGTGCACTCTCAGTACAATCTGCTCTGATGCCGCATAGTTAAG
CCAGTATACACTCCGCTATCGCTACGTGACTGGGTCATGGCTGCGCCCCGACACCCGCCAACACCCGCTG
ACGCGCCCTGACGGGCTTGTCTGCTCCCGGCATCCGCTTACAGACAAGCTGTGACCGTCTCCGGGAGCTG
CATGTGTCAGAGGTTTTCACCGTCATCACCGAAACGCGCGAGGCAGCTGCGGTAAAGCTCATCAGCGTGG
TCGTGAAGCGATTCACAGATGTCTGCCTGTTCATCCGCGTCCAGCTCGTTGAGTTTCTCCAGAAGCGTTA
ATGTCTGGCTTCTGATAAAGCGGGCCATGTTAAGGGCGGTTTTTTCCTGTTTGGTCACTGATGCCTCCGT
GTAAGGGGGATTTCTGTTCATGGGGGTAATGATACCGATGAAACGAGAGAGGATGCTCACGATACGGGTT
ACTGATGATGAACATGCCCGGTTACTGGAACGTTGTGAGGGTAAACAACTGGCGGTATGGATGCGGCGGG
ACCAGAGAAAAATCACTCAGGGTCAATGCCAGCGCTTCGTTAATACAGATGTAGGTGTTCCACAGGGTAG
CCAGCAGCATCCTGCGATGCAGATCCGGAACATAATGGTGCAGGGCGCTGACTTCCGCGTTTCCAGACTT
TACGAAACACGGAAACCGAAGACCATTCATGTTGTTGCTCAGGTCGCAGACGTTTTGCAGCAGCAGTCGC
TTCACGTTCGCTCGCGTATCGGTGATTCATTCTGCTAACCAGTAAGGCAACCCCGCCAGCCTAGCCGGGT
CCTCAACGACAGGAGCACGATCATGCGCACCCGTGGCCAGGACCCAACGCTGCCCGAGATGCGCCGCGTG
CGGCTGCTGGAGATGGCGGACGCGATGGATATGTTCTGCCAAGGGTTGGTTTGCGCATTCACAGTTCTCC
GCAAGAATTGATTGGCTCCAATTCTTGGAGTGGTGAATCCGTTAGCGAGGTGCCGCCGGCTTCCATTCAG
GTCGAGGTGGCCCGGCTCCATGCACCGCGACGCAACGCGGGGAGGCAGACAAGGTATAGGGCGGCGCCTA
CAATCCATGCCAACCCGTTCCATGTGCTCGCCGAGGCGGCATAAATCGCCGTGACGATCAGCGGTCCAAT
GATCGAAGTTAGGCTGGTAAGAGCCGCGAGCGATCCTTGAAGCTGTCCCTGATGGTCGTCATCTACCTGC
CTGGACAGCATGGCCTGCAACGCGGGCATCCCGATGCCGCCGGAAGCGAGAAGAATCATAATGGGGAAGG
CCATCCAGCCTCGCGTCGCGAACGCCAGCAAGACGTAGCCCAGCGCGTCGGCCGCCATGCCGGCGATAAT
GGCCTGCTTCTCGCCGAAACGTTTGGTGGCGGGACCAGTGACGAAGGCTTGAGCGAGGGCGTGCAAGATT
CCGAATACCGCAAGCGACAGGCCGATCATCGTCGCGCTCCAGCGAAAGCGGTCCTCGCCGAAAATGACCC
AGAGCGCTGCCGGCACCTGTCCTACGAGTTGCATGATAAAGAAGACAGTCATAAGTGCGGCGACGATAGT
CATGCCCCGCGCCCACCGGAAGGAGCTGACTGGGTTGAAGGCTCTCAAGGGCATCGGTCGAGATCCCGGT
GCCTAATGAGTGAGCTAACTTACATTAATTGCGTTGCGCTCACTGCCCGCTTTCCAGTCGGGAAACCTGT
CGTGCCAGCTGCATTAATGAATCGGCCAACGCGCGGGGAGAGGCGGTTTGCGTATTGGGCGCCAGGGTGG
TTTTTCTTTTCACCAGTGAGACGGGCAACAGCTGATTGCCCTTCACCGCCTGGCCCTGAGAGAGTTGCAG
CAAGCGGTCCACGCTGGTTTGCCCCAGCAGGCGAAAATCCTGTTTGATGGTGGTTAACGGCGGGATATAA
CATGAGCTGTCTTCGGTATCGTCGTATCCCACTACCGAGATATCCGCACCAACGCGCAGCCCGGACTCGG
TAATGGCGCGCATTGCGCCCAGCGCCATCTGATCGTTGGCAACCAGCATCGCAGTGGGAACGATGCCCTC
ATTCAGCATTTGCATGGTTTGTTGAAAACCGGACATGGCACTCCAGTCGCCTTCCCGTTCCGCTATCGGC
TGAATTTGATTGCGAGTGAGATATTTATGCCAGCCAGCCAGACGCAGACGCGCCGAGACAGAACTTAATG
GGCCCGCTAACAGCGCGATTTGCTGGTGACCCAATGCGACCAGATGCTCCACGCCCAGTCGCGTACCGTC
TTCATGGGAGAAAATAATACTGTTGATGGGTGTCTGGTCAGAGACATCAAGAAATAACGCCGGAACATTA
GTGCAGGCAGCTTCCACAGCAATGGCATCCTGGTCATCCAGCGGATAGTTAATGATCAGCCCACTGACGC
GTTGCGCGAGAAGATTGTGCACCGCCGCTTTACAGGCTTCGACGCCGCTTCGTTCTACCATCGACACCAC
CACGCTGGCACCCAGTTGATCGGCGCGAGATTTAATCGCCGCGACAATTTGCGACGGCGCGTGCAGGGCC
AGACTGGAGGTGGCAACGCCAATCAGCAACGACTGTTTGCCCGCCAGTTGTTGTGCCACGCGGTTGGGAA
TGTAATTCAGCTCCGCCATCGCCGCTTCCACTTTTTCCCGCGTTTTCGCAGAAACGTGGCTGGCCTGGTT
CACCACGCGGGAAACGGTCTGATAAGAGACACCGGCATACTCTGCGACATCGTATAACGTTACTGGTTTC
ACATTCACCACCCTGAATTGACTCTCTTCCGGGCGCTATCATGCCATACCGCGAAAGGTTTTGCGCCATT
CGATGGTGTCCGGGATCTCGACGCTCTCCCTTATGCGACTCCTGCATTAGGAAGCAGCCCAGTAGTAGGT
TGAGGCCGTTGAGCACCGCCGCCGCAAGGAATGGTGCATGCAAGGAGATGGCGCCCAACAGTCCCCCGGC
CACGGGGCCTGCCACCATACCCACGCCGAAACAAGCGCTCATGAGCCCGAAGTGGCGAGCCCGATCTTCC
CCATCGGTGATGTCGGCGATATAGGCGCCAGCAACCGCACCTGTGGCGCCGGTGATGCCGGCCACGATGC
GTCCGGCGTAGAGGATCGAGATCTCGATCCCGCGAAAT
Features (pLannotate 1.2.2; 20 found; start..end, strand, type, name):
      1..19      +  promoter       T7 promoter: promoter for bacteriophage T7 RNA polymerase
     20..44      +  protein_bind   lac operator: The lac repressor binds to the lac operator to inhibit transcription in E. coli. This inhibition can be relieved by adding lactose or isopropyl-β-D-thiogalactopyranoside (IPTG). lac repressor encoded by lacI
     59..81      +  RBS            RBS: efficient ribosome binding site from bacteriophage T7 gene 10 (Olins and Rangwala, 1989)
     92..109     +  CDS            9xHis (fragment): 9xHis affinity tag
    110..127     +  CDS            TEV site (fragment): tobacco etch virus (TEV) protease recognition and cleavage site
    516..565     +  CDS            SET1 (fragment): solubility-enhancement tag derived from T7 phage gene 10B
    573..620     +  terminator     T7 terminator: transcription terminator for bacteriophage T7 RNA polymerase
    643..747     -  CDS            TcR (fragment): tetracycline efflux protein; tet; confers resistance to tetracycline
    795..823     -  promoter       tet promoter: E. coli promoter for tetracycline efflux protein gene
    936..1040    +  promoter       AmpR promoter: bla
   1041..1901    +  CDS            AmpR: β-lactamase; bla; confers resistance to ampicillin, carbenicillin, and related antibiotics
   2072..2660    +  rep_origin     ori: high-copy-number ColE1/pMB1/pBR322/pUC origin of replication
   2846..2985    -  misc_feature   bom: basis of mobility region from pBR322
   3087..3278    -  CDS            rop: Rop protein, which maintains plasmids at low copy number; rop
   3295..3675    +  CDS            YPB1_ECOLX: Protein predicted: Swiss-Prot protein existence level 4. From Escherichia coli.
   3917..4541    -  CDS            TcR (fragment): tetracycline efflux protein; tet; confers resistance to tetracycline
   4556..4577    -  protein_bind   CAP binding site: CAP binding activates transcription in the presence of cAMP. E. coli catabolite activator protein
   4590..5672    -  CDS            lacI: lac repressor; lacI; The lac repressor binds to the lac operator to inhibit transcription in E. coli. This inhibition can be relieved by adding lactose or isopropyl-β-D-thiogalactopyranoside (IPTG).
   5673..5750    -  promoter       lacI promoter: lacI
   5758..6037    -  CDS            TcR (fragment): tetracycline efflux protein; tet; confers resistance to tetracycline
