[The description below was written by a language model from this plasmid's Addgene catalogue record and pLannotate feature annotations shown in this document.]
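Description:
pet11a-ABLE is a bacterial expression plasmid built on the pET-11a backbone for IPTG-inducible production of a de novo designed protein in E. coli. It is propagated through a pBR322-type (ColE1/pMB1) origin accompanied by the bom mobility region and the rop gene, which normally moderates copy number, although the catalogue lists copy number as unknown. Selection is with ampicillin via the β-lactamase gene under its own promoter. Several fragments of the tetracycline efflux gene and its promoter also appear in the annotation. These are non-functional remnants of the pBR322 ancestry of the backbone rather than a usable marker.

The payload is a roughly 420 bp synthetic open reading frame encoding ABLE, the Apixaban-Binding Helical Bundle, a designed helical protein intended to bind the small-molecule drug apixaban. It is recorded as cloned between EcoRI and BamHI sites. Transcription is driven by a T7 promoter immediately followed by a lac operator, with the T7 gene 10 ribosome binding site upstream and a T7 terminator downstream. The plasmid-borne lacI gene supplies repressor that keeps the promoter silent until IPTG is added, so expression requires a host supplying T7 RNA polymerase. The protein carries an N-terminal 6xHis tag followed by a TEV protease recognition site, which permits metal-affinity purification and later removal of the tag. The ABLE coding region itself is not annotated by the automated feature table, and the short "SET1" fragment just before the terminator is probably residual backbone sequence. The construct is suited to producing recombinant ABLE for biochemical, binding and structural studies.
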