Addgene plasmid #158627: pet11a-ABLE
Purpose: Amp resistant IPTG inducible 6xHis-TEV-ABLE protein for E. coli expression
Depositing lab: William DeGrado. Depositing organization: University of California, San Francisco (UCSF). Publication: A defined structural unit enables de novo design of small-molecule-binding proteins. Polizzi NF, DeGrado WF. Science. 2020 Sep 4;369(6508):1227-1233. doi: 10.1126/science.abb8330. PubMed 32883865.
Backbone
  Vector backbone: pet11a
  Backbone manufacturer: genscript
  Backbone size w/o insert (bp): 5641
  Total vector size (bp): 6061
  Vector type: Bacterial Expression
Growth in bacteria
  Bacterial resistance: Ampicillin, 100 μg/mL
  Growth temperature: 37°C
  Growth strain: DH5alpha
  Copy number: Unknown
Gene/Insert
  Gene/Insert name: Apixaban-Binding Helical Bundle (alt name: ABLE)
  Species: Synthetic
  Insert size (bp): 420
  Promoter: T7
  Tag / fusion protein: 6x His-tag and TEV cleavage tag (N terminal on insert)
  Cloning method: Restriction Enzyme; 5′ cloning site EcoRI (not destroyed); 3′ cloning site BamHI (not destroyed)
  Sequencing primers: 5′ TAATACGACTCACTATAGGG
Resource information
  A portion of this plasmid was derived from a plasmid made by: GenScript
Terms and licenses: Academic/Nonprofit Terms; Industry Terms: Not Available to Industry
How to cite: pet11a-ABLE was a gift from William DeGrado (Addgene plasmid # 158627 ; http://n2t.net/addgene:158627 ; RRID:Addgene_158627)
